>Addgene plasmid #116783 | pHAGE-RAC1 | addgene full sequence | sequence record 241726 | Addgene NGS Result
TGGAAGGGCTAATTCACTCCCAAAGAAGACAAGATATCCTTGATCTGTGGATCTACCACACACAAGGCTA
CTTCCCTGATTAGCAGAACTACACACCAGGGCCAGGGGTCAGATATCCACTGACCTTTGGATGGTGCTAC
AAGCTAGTACCAGTTGAGCCAGATAAGGTAGAAGAGGCCAATAAAGGAGAGAACACCAGCTTGTTACACC
CTGTGAGCCTGCATGGGATGGATGACCCGGAGAGAGAAGTGTTAGAGTGGAGGTTTGACAGCCGCCTAGC
ATTTCATCACGTGGCCCGAGAGCTGCATCCGGAGTACTTCAAGAACTGCTGATATCGAGCTTGCTACAAG
GGACTTTCCGCTGGGGACTTTCCAGGGAGGCGTGGCCTGGGCGGGACTGGGGAGTGGCGAGCCCTCAGAT
CCTGCATATAAGCAGCTGCTTTTTGCCTGTACTGGGTCTCTCTGGTTAGACCAGATCTGAGCCTGGGAGC
TCTCTGGCTAACTAGGGAACCCACTGCTTAAGCCTCAATAAAGCTTGCCTTGAGTGCTTCAAGTAGTGTG
TGCCCGTCTGTTGTGTGACTCTGGTAACTAGAGATCCCTCAGACCCTTTTAGTCAGTGTGGAAAATCTCT
AGCAGTGGCGCCCGAACAGGGACTTGAAAGCGAAAGGGAAACCAGAGGAGCTCTCTCGACGCAGGACTCG
GCTTGCTGAAGCGCGCACGGCAAGAGGCGAGGGGCGGCGACTGGTGAGTACGCCAAAAATTTTGACTAGC
GGAGGCTAGAAGGAGAGAGATGGGTGCGAGAGCGTCAGTATTAAGCGGGGGAGAATTAGATCGCGATGGG
AAAAAATTCGGTTAAGGCCAGGGGGAAAGAAAAAATATAAATTAAAACATATAGTATGGGCAAGCAGGGA
GCTAGAACGATTCGCAGTTAATCCTGGCCTGTTAGAAACATCAGAAGGCTGTAGACAAATACTGGGACAG
CTACAACCATCCCTTCAGACAGGATCAGAAGAACTTAGATCATTATATAATACAGTAGCAACCCTCTATT
GTGTGCATCAAAGGATAGAGATAAAAGACACCAAGGAAGCTTTAGACAAGATAGAGGAAGAGCAAAACAA
AAGTAAGACCACCGCACAGCAAGCGGCCGGCCGCTGATCTTCAGACCTGGAGGAGGAGATATGAGGGACA
ATTGGAGAAGTGAATTATATAAATATAAAGTAGTAAAAATTGAACCATTAGGAGTAGCACCCACCAAGGC
AAAGAGAAGAGTGGTGCAGAGAGAAAAAAGAGCAGTGGGAATAGGAGCTTTGTTCCTTGGGTTCTTGGGA
GCAGCAGGAAGCACTATGGGCGCAGCGTCAATGACGCTGACGGTACAGGCCAGACAATTATTGTCTGGTA
TAGTGCAGCAGCAGAACAATTTGCTGAGGGCTATTGAGGCGCAACAGCATCTGTTGCAACTCACAGTCTG
GGGCATCAAGCAGCTCCAGGCAAGAATCCTGGCTGTGGAAAGATACCTAAAGGATCAACAGCTCCTGGGG
ATTTGGGGTTGCTCTGGAAAACTCATTTGCACCACTGCTGTGCCTTGGAATGCTAGTTGGAGTAATAAAT
CTCTGGAACAGATTTGGAATCACACGACCTGGATGGAGTGGGACAGAGAAATTAACAATTACACAAGCTT
AATACACTCCTTAATTGAAGAATCGCAAAACCAGCAAGAAAAGAATGAACAAGAATTATTGGAATTAGAT
AAATGGGCAAGTTTGTGGAATTGGTTTAACATAACAAATTGGCTGTGGTATATAAAATTATTCATAATGA
TAGTAGGAGGCTTGGTAGGTTTAAGAATAGTTTTTGCTGTACTTTCTATAGTGAATAGAGTTAGGCAGGG
ATATTCACCATTATCGTTTCAGACCCACCTCCCAACCCCGAGGGGACCCGACAGGCCCGAAGGAATAGAA
GAAGAAGGTGGAGAGAGAGACAGAGACAGATCCATTCGATTAGTGAACGGATCTCGACGGTATCGCCGAA
TTCACAAATGGCAGTATTCATCCACAATTTTAAAAGAAAAGGGGGGATTGGGGGGTACAGTGCAGGGGAA
AGAATAGTAGACATAATAGCAACAGACATACAAACTAAAGAATTACAAAAACAAATTACAAAAATTCAAA
ATTTTCGGGTTTATTACAGGGACAGCAGAGATCCAGTTTGGACTAGTCGTGAGGCTCCGGTGCCCGTCAG
TGGGCAGAGCGCACATCGCCCACAGTCCCCGAGAAGTTGGGGGGAGGGGTCGGCAATTGAACCGGTGCCT
AGAGAAGGTGGCGCGGGGTAAACTGGGAAAGTGATGTCGTGTACTGGCTCCGCCTTTTTCCCGAGGGTGG
GGGAGAACCGTATATAAGTGCAGTAGTCGCCGTGAACGTTCTTTTTCGCAACGGGTTTGCCGCCAGAACA
CAGGTAAGTGCCGTGTGTGGTTCCCGCGGGCCTGGCCTCTTTACGGGTTATGGCCCTTGCGTGCCTTGAA
TTACTTCCACCTGGCTGCAGTACGTGATTCTTGATCCCGAGCTTCGGGTTGGAAGTGGGTGGGAGAGTTC
GAGGCCTTGCGCTTAAGGAGCCCCTTCGCCTCGTGCTTGAGTTGAGGCCTGGCCTGGGCGCTGGGGCCGC
CGCGTGCGAATCTGGTGGCACCTTCGCGCCTGTCTCGCTGCTTTCGATAAGTCTCTAGCCATTTAAAATT
TTTGATGACCTGCTGCGACGCTTTTTTTCTGGCAAGATAGTCTTGTAAATGCGGGCCAAGATCTGCACAC
TGGTATTTCGGTTTTTGGGGCCGCGGGCGGCGACGGGGCCCGTGCGTCCCAGCGCACATGTTCGGCGAGG
CGGGGCCTGCGAGCGCGGCCACCGAGAATCGGACGGGGGTAGTCTCAAGCTGGCCGGCCTGCTCTGGTGC
CTGGCCTCGCGCCGCCGTGTATCGCCCCGCCCTGGGCGGCAAGGCTGGCCCGGTCGGCACCAGTTGCGTG
AGCGGAAAGATGGCCGCTTCCCGGCCCTGCTGCAGGGAGCTCAAAATGGAGGACGCGGCGCTCGGGAGAG
CGGGCGGGTGAGTCACCCACACAAAGGAAAAGGGCCTTTCCGTCCTCAGCCGTCGCTTCATGTGACTCCA
CGGAGTACCGGGCGCCGTCCAGGCACCTCGATTAGTTCTCGAGCTTTTGGAGTACGTCGTCTTTAGGTTG
GGGGGAGGGGTTTTATGCGATGGAGTTTCCCCACACTGAGTGGGTGGAGACTGAAGTTAGGCCAGCTTGG
CACTTGATGTAATTCTCCTTGGAATTTGCCCTTTTTGAGTTTGGATCTTGGTTCATTCTCAAGCCTCAGA
CAGTGGTTCAAAGTTTTTTTCTTCCATTTCAGGTGTCGTGAAGCGGCCCTGCAGATATCAACAAGTTTGT
ACAAAAAAGCAGGCACCATGCAGGCCATCAAGTGTGTGGTGGTGGGAGACGGAGCTGTAGGTAAAACTTG
CCTACTGATCAGTTACACAACCAATGCATTTCCTGGAGAATATATCCCTACTGTCTTTGACAATTATTCT
GCCAATGTTATGGTAGATGGAAAACCGGTGAATCTGGGCTTATGGGATACAGCTGGACAAGAAGATTATG
ACAGATTACGCCCCCTATCCTATCCGCAAACAGATGTGTTCTTAATTTGCTTTTCCCTTGTGAGTCCTGC
ATCATTTGAAAATGTCCGTGCAAAGTGGTATCCTGAGGTGCGGCACCACTGTCCCAACACTCCCATCATC
CTAGTGGGAACTAAACTTGATCTTAGGGATGATAAAGACACGATCGAGAAACTGAAGGAGAAGAAGCTGA
TTCCCATCACCTATCCGCAGGGTCTAGCCATGGCTAAGGAGATTGGTGCTGTAAAATACCTGGAGTGCTC
GGCGCTCACACAGCGAGGCCTCAAGACAGTGTTTGACGAAGCGATCCGAGCAGTCCTCTGCCCGCCTCCC
GTGAAGAAGAGGAAGAGAAAATGCCTGCTGTTGTAGAACCCAGCTTTCTTGTACAAAGTGGTGATATCCA
ATTAACCCTCACTAAAGGGTAAAGATAGTTTGAGTAATTTGACCCTATAGTGAGTCGTATTACCACCCAA
CTTTTCTATACAAAGTGGTTGATATCCAGCACAGTGGCGGCCGCTCGAGTCTAGAGGGCCCGCGGTTCGA
AGGTAAGCCTATCCCTAACCCTCTCCTCGGTCTCGATTCTACGCGTACCGGTTAGTAATGAGATCCCTCC
CCCCCCCCTAACGTTACTGGCCGAAGCCGCTTGGAATAAGGCCGGTGTGCGTTTGTCTATATGTTATTTT
CCACCATATTGCCGTCTTTTGGCAATGTGAGGGCCCGGAAACCTGGCCCTGTCTTCTTGACGAGCATTCC
TAGGGGTCTTTCCCCTCTCGCCAAAGGAATGCAAGGTCTGTTGAATGTCGTGAAGGAAGCAGTTCCTCTG
GAAGCTTCTTGAAGACAAACAACGTCTGTAGCGACCCTTTGCAGGCAGCGGAACCCCCCACCTGGCGACA
GGTGCCTCTGCGGCCAAAAGCCACGTGTATAAGATACACCTGCAAAGGCGGCACAACCCCAGTGCCACGT
TGTGAGTTGGATAGTTGTGGAAAGAGTCAAATGGCTCTCCTCAAGCGTATTCAACAAGGGGCTGAAGGAT
GCCCAGAAGGTACCCCATTGTATGGGATCTGATCTGGGGCCTCGGTGCACATGCTTTACATGTGTTTAGT
CGAGGTTAAAAAAACGTCTAGGCCCCCCGAACCACGGGGACGTGGTTTTCCTTTGAAAAACACGATGATA
ATATGGCCACACATATGACCGAGTACAAGCCCACGGTGCGCCTCGCCACCCGCGACGACGTCCCCAGGGC
CGTACGCACCCTCGCCGCCGCGTTCGCCGACTACCCCGCCACGCGCCACACCGTCGATCCGGACCGCCAC
ATCGAGCGGGTCACCGAGCTGCAAGAACTCTTCCTCACGCGCGTCGGGCTCGACATCGGCAAGGTGTGGG
TCGCGGACGACGGCGCCGCGGTGGCGGTCTGGACCACGCCGGAGAGCGTCGAAGCGGGGGCGGTGTTCGC
CGAGATCGGCCCGCGCATGGCCGAGTTGAGCGGTTCCCGGCTGGCCGCGCAGCAACAGATGGAAGGCCTC
CTGGCGCCGCACCGGCCCAAGGAGCCCGCGTGGTTCCTGGCCACCGTCGGCGTCTCGCCCGACCACCAGG
GCAAGGGTCTGGGCAGCGCCGTCGTGCTCCCCGGAGTGGAGGCGGCCGAGCGCGCCGGGGTGCCCGCCTT
CCTGGAGACCTCCGCGCCCCGCAACCTCCCCTTCTACGAGCGGCTCGGCTTCACCGTCACCGCCGACGTC
GAGGTGCCCGAAGGACCGCGCACCTGGTGCATGACCCGCAAGCCCGGTGCCTAAATCGATAGATCCTAAT
CAACCTCTGGATTACAAAATTTGTGAAAGATTGACTGGTATTCTTAACTATGTTGCTCCTTTTACGCTAT
GTGGATACGCTGCTTTAATGCCTTTGTATCATGCTATTGCTTCCCGTATGGCTTTCATTTTCTCCTCCTT
GTATAAATCCTGGTTGCTGTCTCTTTATGAGGAGTTGTGGCCCGTTGTCAGGCAACGTGGCGTGGTGTGC
ACTGTGTTTGCTGACGCAACCCCCACTGGTTGGGGCATTGCCACCACCTGTCAGCTCCTTTCCGGGACTT
TCGCTTTCCCCCTCCCTATTGCCACGGCGGAACTCATCGCCGCCTGCCTTGCCCGCTGCTGGACAGGGGC
TCGGCTGTTGGGCACTGACAATTCCGTGGTGTTGTCGGGGAAATCATCGTCCTTTCCTTGGCTGCTCGCC
TGTGTTGCCACCTGGATTCTGCGCGGGACGTCCTTCTGCTACGTCCCTTCGGCCCTCAATCCAGCGGACC
TTCCTTCCCGCGGCCTGCTGCCGGCTCTGCGGCCTCTTCCGCGTCTTCGCCTTCGCCCTCAGACGAGTCG
GATCTCCCTTTGGGCCGCCTCCCCGCCTGAGATCCTTTAAGACCAATGACTTACAAGGCAGCTGTAGATC
TTAGCCACTTTTTAAAAGAAAAGGGGGGACTGGAAGGGCTAATTCACTCCCAACGAAGACAAGATCTGCT
TTTTGCTTGTACTGGGTCTCTCTGGTTAGACCAGATCTGAGCCTGGGAGCTCTCTGGCTAACTAGGGAAC
CCACTGCTTAAGCCTCAATAAAGCTTGCCTTGAGTGCTTCAAGTAGTGTGTGCCCGTCTGTTGTGTGACT
CTGGTAACTAGAGATCCCTCAGACCCTTTTAGTCAGTGTGGAAAATCTCTAGCAGTAGTAGTTCATGTCA
TCTTATTATTCAGTATTTATAACTTGCAAAGAAATGAATATCAGAGAGTGAGAGGCCCGGGTTAATTAAG
GAAAGGGCTAGATCATTCTTGAAGACGAAAGGGCCTCGTGATACGCCTATTTTTATAGGTTAATGTCATG
ATAATAATGGTTTCTTAGACGTCAGGTGGCACTTTTCGGGGAAATGTGCGCGGAACCCCTATTTGTTTAT
TTTTCTAAATACATTCAAATATGTATCCGCTCATGAGACAATAACCCTGATAAATGCTTCAATAATATTG
AAAAAGGAAGAGTATGAGTATTCAACATTTCCGTGTCGCCCTTATTCCCTTTTTTGCGGCATTTTGCCTT
CCTGTTTTTGCTCACCCAGAAACGCTGGTGAAAGTAAAAGATGCTGAAGATCAGTTGGGTGCACGAGTGG
GTTACATCGAACTGGATCTCAACAGCGGTAAGATCCTTGAGAGTTTTCGCCCCGAAGAACGTTTTCCAAT
GATGAGCACTTTTAAAGTTCTGCTATGTGGCGCGGTATTATCCCGTGTTGACGCCGGGCAAGAGCAACTC
GGTCGCCGCATACACTATTCTCAGAATGACTTGGTTGAGTACTCACCAGTCACAGAAAAGCATCTTACGG
ATGGCATGACAGTAAGAGAATTATGCAGTGCTGCCATAACCATGAGTGATAACACTGCGGCCAACTTACT
TCTGACAACGATCGGAGGACCGAAGGAGCTAACCGCTTTTTTGCACAACATGGGGGATCATGTAACTCGC
CTTGATCGTTGGGAACCGGAGCTGAATGAAGCCATACCAAACGACGAGCGTGACACCACGATGCCTGTAG
CAATGGCAACAACGTTGCGCAAACTATTAACTGGCGAACTACTTACTCTAGCTTCCCGGCAACAATTAAT
AGACTGGATGGAGGCGGATAAAGTTGCAGGACCACTTCTGCGCTCGGCCCTTCCGGCTGGCTGGTTTATT
GCTGATAAATCTGGAGCCGGTGAGCGTGGGTCTCGCGGTATCATTGCAGCACTGGGGCCAGATGGTAAGC
CCTCCCGTATCGTAGTTATCTACACGACGGGGAGTCAGGCAACTATGGATGAACGAAATAGACAGATCGC
TGAGATAGGTGCCTCACTGATTAAGCATTGGTAACTGTCAGACCAAGTTTACTCATATATACTTTAGATT
GATTTAAAACTTCATTTTTAATTTAAAAGGATCTAGGTGAAGATCCTTTTTGATAATCTCATGACCAAAA
TCCCTTAACGTGAGTTTTCGTTCCACTGAGCGTCAGACCCCGTAGAAAAGATCAAAGGATCTTCTTGAGA
TCCTTTTTTTCTGCGCGTAATCTGCTGCTTGCAAACAAAAAAACCACCGCTACCAGCGGTGGTTTGTTTG
CCGGATCAAGAGCTACCAACTCTTTTTCCGAAGGTAACTGGCTTCAGCAGAGCGCAGATACCAAATACTG
TTCTTCTAGTGTAGCCGTAGTTAGGCCACCACTTCAAGAACTCTGTAGCACCGCCTACATACCTCGCTCT
GCTAATCCTGTTACCAGTGGCTGCTGCCAGTGGCGATAAGTCGTGTCTTACCGGGTTGGACTCAAGACGA
TAGTTACCGGATAAGGCGCAGCGGTCGGGCTGAACGGGGGGTTCGTGCACACAGCCCAGCTTGGAGCGAA
CGACCTACACCGAACTGAGATACCTACAGCGTGAGCTATGAGAAAGCGCCACGCTTCCCGAAGGGAGAAA
GGCGGACAGGTATCCGGTAAGCGGCAGGGTCGGAACAGGAGAGCGCACGAGGGAGCTTCCAGGGGGAAAC
GCCTGGTATCTTTATAGTCCTGTCGGGTTTCGCCACCTCTGACTTGAGCGTCGATTTTTGTGATGCTCGT
CAGGGGGGCGGAGCCTATGGAAAAACGCCAGCAACGCGGCCTTTTTACGGTTCCTGGCCTTTTGCTGGCC
TTTTGCTCACATGTTCTTTCCTGCGTTATCCCCTGATTCTGTGGATAACCGTATTACCGCCTTTGAGTGA
GCTGATACCGCTCGCCGCAGCCGAACGACCGAGCGCAGCGAGTCAGTGAGCGAGGAAGCGGAAGAGCGCC
CAATACGCAAACCGCCTCTCCCCGCGCGTTGGCCGATTCATTAATGCAGCAAGCTCATGGCTGACTAATT
TTTTTTATTTATGCAGAGGCCGAGGCCGCCTCGGCCTCTGAGCTATTCCAGAAGTAGTGAGGAGGCTTTT
TTGGAGGCCTAGGCTTTTGCAAAAAGCTCCCCGTGGCACGACAGGTTTCCCGACTGGAAAGCGGGCAGTG
AGCGCAACGCAATTAATGTGAGTTAGCTCACTCATTAGGCACCCCAGGCTTTACACTTTATGCTTCCGGC
TCGTATGTTGTGTGGAATTGTGAGCGGATAACAATTTCACACAGGAAACAGCTATGACATGATTACGAAT
TTCACAAATAAAGCATTTTTTTCACTGCATTCTAGTTGTGGTTTGTCCAAACTCATCAATGTATCTTATC
ATGTCTGGATCAACTGGATAACTCAAGCTAACCAAAATCATCCCAAACTTCCCACCCCATACCCTATTAC
CACTGCCAATTACCTGTGGTTTCATTTACTCTAAACCTGTGATTCCTCTGAATTATTTTCATTTTAAAGA
AATTGTATTTGTTAAATATGTACTACAAACTTAGTAGT
Features (pLannotate 1.2.2; 30 found; start..end, strand, type, name):
    377..634     +  LTR            5' LTR (truncated): truncated 5' long terminal repeat (LTR) from HIV-1
    681..806     +  misc_feature   HIV-1 Ψ: packaging signal of human immunodeficiency virus type 1
    790..1128    +  CDS            HIV-1 gag (fragment): gag protein from human immunodeficiency virus 1; gag
   1303..1536    +  misc_feature   RRE: The Rev response element (RRE) of HIV-1 allows for Rev-dependent mRNA export from the nucleus to the cytoplasm.
   1913..2013    +  CDS            Rev (fragment): human immunodeficiency virus 1 (HIV-1) Rev protein; rev; enhances nuclear export of unspliced and incompletely spliced viral mRNAs
   2058..2175    +  misc_feature   cPPT/CTS: central polypurine tract and central termination sequence of HIV-1
   2223..3401    +  promoter       EF-1α promoter: strong constitutive promoter for human elongation factor EF-1α
   3422..3442    +  protein_bind   attB1: mutant version of attB; core recombination site for the Gateway® BP reaction BP Clonase™
   3448..4025    +  CDS            Rac1 (fragment): human Rac family small GTPase 1
   4028..4052    -  protein_bind   attB2: mutant version of attB; recombination site for the Gateway® BP reaction BP Clonase™
   4060..4078    +  promoter       T3 promoter: promoter for bacteriophage T3 RNA polymerase
   4104..4122    -  promoter       T7 promoter: promoter for bacteriophage T7 RNA polymerase
   4128..4146    -  protein_bind   attB4 (fragment): mutant version of attB; core recombination site for the Gateway® BP reaction BP Clonase™
   4202..4243    +  CDS            V5 tag: epitope tag from simian virus 5
   4369..4831    +  misc_feature   IRES: internal ribosome entry site (IRES) of the encephalomyocarditis virus (EMCV)
   4845..5442    +  CDS            PuroR (fragment): puromycin N-acetyltransferase; pac from Streptomyces; confers resistance to puromycin
   5458..6046    +  misc_feature   WPRE: woodchuck hepatitis virus posttranscriptional regulatory element
   6054..6119    +  CDS            nef (fragment): NEF_HV1Z2 - Experimental evidence at protein level: Swiss-Prot protein existence level 1. Extracellular Nef protein targets CD4(+) T-lymphocytes for apoptosis by interacting with CXCR4 surface receptors. From Human immunodeficiency virus type 1 group M subtype D (isolate Z2/CDC-Z34) (HIV-1).
   6121..6354    +  LTR            3' LTR (ΔU3): self-inactivating 3' long terminal repeat (LTR) from HIV-1
   6559..6663    +  promoter       AmpR promoter: bla
   6664..7524    +  CDS            AmpR: β-lactamase; bla; confers resistance to ampicillin, carbenicillin, and related antibiotics
   7695..8283    +  rep_origin     ori: high-copy-number ColE1/pMB1/pBR322/pUC origin of replication
   8466..8520    +  CDS            lacI (fragment): lac repressor; lacI; The lac repressor binds to the lac operator to inhibit transcription in E. coli. This inhibition can be relieved by adding lactose or isopropyl-β-D-thiogalactopyranoside (IPTG).
   8526..8619    +  rep_origin     SV40 ori (fragment): SV40 origin of replication
   8644..8681    +  CDS            lacI (fragment): lac repressor; lacI; The lac repressor binds to the lac operator to inhibit transcription in E. coli. This inhibition can be relieved by adding lactose or isopropyl-β-D-thiogalactopyranoside (IPTG).
   8694..8715    +  protein_bind   CAP binding site: CAP binding activates transcription in the presence of cAMP. E. coli catabolite activator protein
   8730..8760    +  promoter       lac promoter: promoter for the E. coli lac operon
   8768..8784    +  protein_bind   lac operator: The lac repressor binds to the lac operator to inhibit transcription in E. coli. This inhibition can be relieved by adding lactose or isopropyl-β-D-thiogalactopyranoside (IPTG). lac repressor encoded by lacI
   8818..8901    +  polyA_signal   SV40 poly(A) signal (fragment): SV40 polyadenylation signal
   9068..329     +  CDS            nef (fragment) (across the origin): NEF_HV1BR - Experimental evidence at protein level: Swiss-Prot protein existence level 1. Extracellular Nef protein targets CD4(+) T-lymphocytes for apoptosis by interacting with CXCR4 surface receptors (PubMed:14990729). From Human immunodeficiency virus type 1 group M subtype B (isolate BRU/LAI) (HIV-1).
