[The description below was written by a language model from this plasmid's Addgene catalogue record and pLannotate feature annotations shown in this document.]
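Description:
pHAGE-RAC1 is a lentiviral expression plasmid of about 9.1 kb carrying the wild-type human RAC1 open reading frame, which encodes a Rho-family small GTPase, in the pHAGE backbone. It is maintained in E. coli through a high-copy ColE1/pUC-type origin and an ampicillin resistance gene (β-lactamase). The record lists a recombination-deficient strain, as is usual for LTR-containing vectors. The viral portion is an HIV-1-derived transfer vector. It has a truncated 5' LTR, the Ψ packaging signal with an adjoining gag fragment, the Rev response element for Rev-dependent nuclear export of the genomic RNA, and the cPPT/CTS. At the other end is a ΔU3 self-inactivating 3' LTR, which disables LTR promoter activity after integration. Packaging functions are not encoded on the plasmid and must be supplied in trans.

Between the LTRs, the constitutive human EF-1α promoter drives the RAC1 coding sequence. The insert was introduced by Gateway recombination and is flanked by attB1 and attB2 sites. Downstream lie short T3 and T7 promoter sequences, an attB4 remnant and a V5 epitope tag. The record does not state whether the V5 tag is translated in frame with RAC1, so the protein should not be assumed to be tagged. An EMCV IRES then allows translation of puromycin N-acetyltransferase from the same transcript, linking puromycin selection of transduced cells to expression of the insert. A WPRE follows to enhance transcript stability and expression. The annotated lac, SV40 and nef fragments appear to be backbone remnants. The stated purpose is lentiviral expression of RAC1. Given the associated study on functional annotation of somatic cancer mutations, it plausibly serves as the wild-type reference for mutant alleles.
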