Addgene plasmid #116783: pHAGE-RAC1
Purpose: Lentiviral expression of RAC1
Depositing lab: Gordon Mills & Kenneth Scott. Depositing organization: Baylor College of Medicine. Publication: Systematic Functional Annotation of Somatic Mutations in Cancer. Ng PK, Li J, Jeong KJ, Shao S, Chen H, Tsang YH, Sengupta S, Wang Z, Bhavana VH, Tran R, Soewito S, Minussi DC, Moreno D, Kong K, Dogruluk T, Lu H, Gao J, Tokheim C, Zhou DC, Johnson AM, Zeng J, Ip CKM, Ju Z, Wester M, Yu S, Li Y, Vellano CP, Schultz N, Karchin R, Ding L, Lu Y, Cheung LWT, Chen K, Shaw KR, Meric-Bernstam F, Scott KL, Yi S, Sahni N, Liang H, Mills GB. Cancer Cell. 2018 Mar 12;33(3):450-462.e10. doi: 10.1016/j.ccell.2018.01.021. PubMed 29533785.
Backbone
  Vector backbone: pHAGE
  Vector type: Lentiviral
Growth in bacteria
  Bacterial resistance: Ampicillin, 100 μg/mL
  Growth temperature: 37°C
  Growth strain: Stbl3
  Copy number: High Copy
Gene/Insert
  Gene/Insert name: RAC1
  Species: H. sapiens (human)
  Mutation: WT
  Entrez Gene: RAC1 (a.k.a. MIG5, MRD48, Rac-1, TC-25, p21-Rac1)
  Cloning method: Gateway Cloning
Terms and licenses: Academic/Nonprofit Terms; Industry Terms: Not Available to Industry
How to cite: pHAGE-RAC1 was a gift from Gordon Mills & Kenneth Scott (Addgene plasmid # 116783 ; http://n2t.net/addgene:116783 ; RRID:Addgene_116783)
