>Addgene plasmid #116783 | pHAGE-RAC1 | depositor partial sequence | sequence record 219659 | insert
ATGCAGGCCATCAAGTGTGTGGTGGTGGGAGACGGAGCTGTAGGTAAAACTTGCCTACTGATCAGTTACA
CAACCAATGCATTTCCTGGAGAATATATCCCTACTGTCTTTGACAATTATTCTGCCAATGTTATGGTAGA
TGGAAAACCGGTGAATCTGGGCTTATGGGATACAGCTGGACAAGAAGATTATGACAGATTACGCCCCCTA
TCCTATCCGCAAACAGATGTGTTCTTAATTTGCTTTTCCCTTGTGAGTCCTGCATCATTTGAAAATGTCC
GTGCAAAGTGGTATCCTGAGGTGCGGCACCACTGTCCCAACACTCCCATCATCCTAGTGGGAACTAAACT
TGATCTTAGGGATGATAAAGACACGATCGAGAAACTGAAGGAGAAGAAGCTGATTCCCATCACCTATCCG
CAGGGTCTAGCCATGGCTAAGGAGATTGGTGCTGTAAAATACCTGGAGTGCTCGGCGCTCACACAGCGAG
GCCTCAAGACAGTGTTTGACGAAGCGATCCGAGCAGTCCTCTGCCCGCCTCCCGTGAAGAAGAGGAAGAG
AAAATGCCTGCTGTTGTAA
